Addgene plasmid #19004: p2xFlag CMV2-YAP1-1st WW mutant
Depositing lab: Marius Sudol. Depositing organization: Geisinger Health Center. Publication: Mst2 and Lats kinases regulate apoptotic function of Yes kinase-associated protein (YAP). Oka T, Mazack V, Sudol M. J Biol Chem. 2008 Oct 10;283(41):27534-27546. doi: 10.1074/jbc.M804380200. Epub 2008 Jul 17. PubMed 18640976.
Backbone
  Vector backbone: p2Flag CMV2
  Backbone size w/o insert (bp): 4700
  Vector type: Mammalian Expression
Growth in bacteria
  Bacterial resistance: Ampicillin, 100 μg/mL
  Growth temperature: 37°C
  Growth strain: DH5alpha
  Copy number: High Copy
Gene/Insert
  Gene/Insert name: Yes-kinase associated protein (alt names: YAP1, YAP65; YAP1 isoform, mutant)
  Species: H. sapiens (human)
  Insert size (bp): 1365
  GenBank ID: NM_006106
  Entrez Gene: YAP1 (a.k.a. COB1, YAP, YAP-1, YAP2, YAP65, YKI)
  Tag / fusion protein: 2xFlag
  Cloning method: Restriction Enzyme; 5′ cloning site KpnI (unknown if destroyed); 3′ cloning site XbaI (unknown if destroyed)
  Sequencing primers: 5′ CMV
Terms and licenses: Academic/Nonprofit Terms; Industry Terms: Not Available to Industry
How to cite: p2xFlag CMV2-YAP1-1st WW mutant was a gift from Marius Sudol (Addgene plasmid # 19004 ; http://n2t.net/addgene:19004 ; RRID:Addgene_19004)
