[The description below was written by a language model from this plasmid's Addgene catalogue record.]
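Description:
p2xFlag CMV2-YAP1-1st WW mutant is a mammalian expression plasmid built on the p2Flag CMV2 backbone (about 4.7 kb without insert). It is maintained in E. coli as a high-copy plasmid under ampicillin selection. The record does not list a mammalian selection marker or give a feature table, so details such as the origin of replication, polyadenylation signal and any other backbone elements are not documented here. The backbone name and the use of a CMV sequencing primer indicate that expression is driven by the cytomegalovirus immediate-early promoter, a strong constitutive promoter commonly used for transient expression in cultured mammalian cells.

The payload is a roughly 1.4 kb human cDNA encoding Yes-kinase associated protein (YAP1, also called YAP65), cloned between KpnI and XbaI sites and fused to a tandem 2xFlag epitope tag for detection and immunoprecipitation with anti-Flag antibodies. The position of the tag relative to the coding sequence is not stated. The insert is described as the YAP1 isoform carrying a mutation in the first WW domain. WW domains are small protein-interaction modules that bind proline-rich motifs such as PPxY, so this mutation is presumably meant to disrupt ligand binding through that domain. The exact amino-acid substitutions are not recorded.

The associated publication concerns regulation of the apoptotic function of YAP by the Mst2 and Lats kinases. The construct is therefore suited to comparing wild-type and WW-domain-deficient YAP in assays of kinase interaction, phosphorylation, Hippo-pathway signalling and apoptosis in transfected mammalian cells.
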