>Addgene plasmid #19004 | p2xFlag CMV2-YAP1-1st WW mutant | addgene partial sequence | sequence record 24939 | CMV-F 5'-CGCAAATGGGCGGTAGGCGTG-3'
NNTTNTAGCAGAGCTCGTTTTAGTGAACCGTCAGAATTGATCTACCATGGACTACAAAGACGATGACGAC
NAGCTTGCGGCCGCGAATTCAAGCTTAGCCACCATGGACTACAAAGACGATGACGATAAAGCAAGGCTCG
AATCGGTACCTAAGGATCCCGGGCAGCAGCCGCCGCCTCAACCGGCCCCCCAGGGCCAAGGGCAGCCGCC
TTCGCAGCCCCCGCAGGGGCAGGGCCCGCCGTCCGGACCCGGGCAACCGGCACCCGCGGCGACCCAGGCG
GCGCCGCAGGCACCCCCCGCCGGGCATCAGATCGTGCACGTCCGCGGGGACTCGGAGACCGACCTGGAGG
CGCTCTTCAACGCCGTCATGAACCCCAAGACGGCCAACGTGCCCCAGACCGTGCCCATGAGGCTCCGGAA
GCTGCCCGACTCCTTCTTCAAGCCGCCGGAGCCCAAATCCCACTCCCGACAGGCCAGTACTGATGCAGGC
ACTGCAGGAGCCCTGACTCCACAGCATGTTCGAGCTCATTCCTCTCCAGCTTCTCTGCAGTTGGGAGCTG
TTTCTCCTGGGACACTGACCCCCACTGGAGTAGTCTCTGGCCCAGCAGCTACACCCNCAGCTCAGCATCT
TCGACAGTCTTCTTTTGAGATACCTGATGATGTACCTCTGNCATGAGGTTGGGAGATGGCTAAGANATCT
TNTGGTTCANAGNTCTTCTTANNTCACNTTGNTCAAACAATACATGNCATGACNCCATGANGCCATGCTG
TCCNNATNANNTCNATCCTNAATCATGCCCNTTGATNATATGNTTTNNNTAANTTN
