>Addgene plasmid #19004 | p2xFlag CMV2-YAP1-1st WW mutant | addgene partial sequence | sequence record 24940 | 19004 with hGH-PA-R
NNNNNNNNNNNNNNNNNNNNTTGCCCCTTGCTCCATACCACCCCCCTCCACCCCATAATATTATAGAAGG
ACACCTAGTCAGACAAAATGATGCAACTTAATTTTATTAGGACAAGGCTGGTGGGCACTGGAGTGGCAAC
TTCCAGGGCCAGGAGAGGCACTGGGGAGGGGTCACAGGGATGCCACCCGGGATCCTCTAGACTCGAGCGG
CCGCCACTGTGCTGGATATCTGCAGAATTCTGCAGATAATTCAGTCTGCCTGAGGGCTCTATAACCATGT
AAGAAAGCTTTCTTTATCTAGCTTGGTGGCAGCCAAAACAGACTCCATGTCATTAAGGATGTCAGAACTC
AAAGCTTCCTGCAGACTTGGCATCAGCTCCTCTCCTTCTATGTTCATTCCATCTCCTTCCAGTGTTCCAA
GGTCCACATTTGTCCCAGGAATGGCTTCAAGGTAGTCTGGGAAACGGTTCTGCTGTGAGGGCAGGGTGCT
TTGGTTGATAGTATCACCTGTATCCATCTCATCCACACTGTTCAGGAAGTCATCTGGGGTTCGAGGGACA
CTGTAGCTGCTCATGCTTAGTCCACTGTCTGTACTCTCATCTCGAGAGTGATAGGTGCCACTGTTAAGGA
AAGGATCTGAGCTATTGGTCGTCATTGTTCTCAATTCCTGAGACATCCCGGGAGAAGACACTGNATTTTG
AGTCCCANNNNNNTGCTCCAGTGTTGGTAACTGGNTNNNNAGGGCTAACTCNNGTGGCCTCACCTGCCGA
ANCANTTCTTGCTGTTTCANCCGCAGCCTCTCCTTC
